>Addgene plasmid #132667 | pTBL716 4xHRE-YB-TATA-Cas9-ODD-T2A-TdT | addgene full sequence | sequence record 262603 | Addgene NGS Result
CGCGTTGGTGAGTGAATTCCTGCCGCCTCCTTCAGGTTCCGTCTTCCTCCACTCCCTCTTCCCCTTGCTC
TCTGCTGTGTTGCTGCCCAAGGATGCTCTTTCCGGAGCACTTCCTTCTCGGCGCTGCACCACGTGATGTC
CTCTGAGCGGATCCTCCCCGTGTCTGGGTCCTCTCCGGGCATCTCTCCTCCCTCACCCAACCCCATGCCG
TCTTCACTCGCTGGGTTCCCTTTTCCTTCTCCTTCTGGGGCCTGTGCCATCTCTCGTTTCTTAGGATGGC
CTTCTCCGACGGATGTCTCCCTTGCGTCCCGCCTCCCCTTCTTGTAGGCCTGCATCATCACCGTTTTTCT
GGACAACCCCAAAGTACCCCGTCTCCCTGGCTTTAGCCACCTCTCCATCCTCTTGCTTTCTTTGCCTGGA
CACCCCGTTCTCCTGTGGATTCGGGTCACCTCTCACTCCTTTCATTTGGGCAGCTCCCCTACCCCCCTTA
CCTCTCTAGTCTGTGCTAGCTCTTCCAGCCCCCTGTCATGGCATCTTCCAGGGGTCCGAGAGCTCAGCTA
GTCTTCTTCCTCCAACCCGGGCCCCTATGTCCACTTCAGGACAGCATGTTTGCTGCCTCCAGGGATCCTG
TGTCCCCGAGCTGGGACCACCTTATATTCCCAGGGCCGGTTAATGTGGCTCTGGTTCTGGGTACTTTTAT
CTGTCCCCTCCACCCCACAGTGGGGCCACTAGGGACAGGATTGGTGACAGAAAAGCCCCATCCTTAGGCA
GCTAGTCAGGTAGTAAAAGGTCTCAACTAGGCAGTGGCAGAGCAGGATTCAAATTCAGGGCTGTTGTGAT
GCCTCCGCAGACTCTGAGCGCCACCTGGTGGTAATTTGTCTGTGCCTCTTCTGACGTGGAAGAACAGCAA
CTAACACACTAACACGGCATTTACTATGGGCCAGCCATTGTTCTAAAGCCCTCGTTCACAGAGAAAGTTC
GGTTACACTGCGGATTGACGGATCGGGAGATCTTTGTATTTAATTAAGACCTTGAGTACGTGCGTCTCTG
CACGTATGGCGATTAAGACCTTGAGTACGTGCGTCTCTGCACGTATGGCGATTAAGACCTTGAGTACGTG
CGTCTCTGCACGTATGGCGATTAAGACCTTGAGTACGTGCGTCTCTGCACGTATGGCGATTAATCCATAT
GCTCTAGAGGGTATATAATGGGGGCCACTAGTCTACTACCAGAAAGCTTGGTACCGAGCTCGGATCCAGC
CACCATGGGCCCTAGTGGCCCAATGGACAAGAAGTACTCCATTGGGCTCGATATCGGCACAAACAGCGTC
GGCTGGGCCGTCATTACGGACGAGTACAAGGTGCCGAGCAAAAAATTCAAAGTTCTGGGCAATACCGATC
GCCACAGCATAAAGAAGAACCTCATTGGCGCCCTCCTGTTCGACTCCGGGGAGACGGCCGAAGCCACGCG
GCTCAAAAGAACAGCACGGCGCAGATATACCCGCAGAAAGAATCGGATCTGCTACCTGCAGGAGATCTTT
AGTAATGAGATGGCTAAGGTGGATGACTCTTTCTTCCATAGGCTGGAGGAGTCCTTTTTGGTGGAGGAGG
ATAAAAAGCACGAGCGCCACCCAATCTTTGGCAATATCGTGGACGAGGTGGCGTACCATGAAAAGTACCC
AACCATATATCATCTGAGGAAGAAGCTTGTAGACAGTACTGATAAGGCTGACTTGCGGTTGATCTATCTC
GCGCTGGCGCATATGATCAAATTTCGGGGACACTTCCTCATCGAGGGGGACCTGAACCCAGACAACAGCG
ATGTCGACAAACTCTTTATCCAACTGGTTCAGACTTACAATCAGCTTTTCGAAGAGAACCCGATCAACGC
ATCCGGAGTTGACGCCAAAGCAATCCTGAGCGCTAGGCTGTCCAAATCCCGGCGGCTCGAAAACCTCATC
GCACAGCTCCCTGGGGAGAAGAAGAACGGCCTGTTTGGTAATCTTATCGCCCTGTCACTCGGGCTGACCC
CCAACTTTAAATCTAACTTCGACCTGGCCGAAGATGCCAAGCTTCAACTGAGCAAAGACACCTACGATGA
TGATCTCGACAATCTGCTGGCCCAGATCGGCGACCAGTACGCAGACCTTTTTTTGGCGGCAAAGAACCTG
TCAGACGCCATTCTGCTGAGTGATATTCTGCGAGTGAACACGGAGATCACCAAAGCTCCGCTGAGCGCTA
GTATGATCAAGCGCTATGATGAGCACCACCAAGACTTGACTTTGCTGAAGGCCCTTGTCAGACAGCAACT
GCCTGAGAAGTACAAGGAAATTTTCTTCGATCAGTCTAAAAATGGCTACGCCGGATACATTGACGGCGGA
GCAAGCCAGGAGGAATTTTACAAATTTATTAAGCCCATCTTGGAAAAAATGGACGGCACCGAGGAGCTGC
TGGTAAAGCTTAACAGAGAAGATCTGTTGCGCAAACAGCGCACTTTCGACAATGGAAGCATCCCCCACCA
GATTCACCTGGGCGAACTGCACGCTATCCTCAGGCGGCAAGAGGATTTCTACCCCTTTTTGAAAGATAAC
AGGGAAAAGATTGAGAAAATCCTCACATTTCGGATACCCTACTATGTAGGCCCCCTCGCCCGGGGAAATT
CCAGATTCGCGTGGATGACTCGCAAATCAGAAGAGACCATCACTCCCTGGAACTTCGAGGAAGTCGTGGA
TAAGGGGGCCTCTGCCCAGTCCTTCATCGAAAGGATGACTAACTTTGATAAAAATCTGCCTAACGAAAAG
GTGCTTCCTAAACACTCTCTGCTGTACGAGTACTTCACAGTTTATAACGAGCTCACCAAGGTCAAATACG
TCACAGAAGGGATGAGAAAGCCAGCATTCCTGTCTGGAGAGCAGAAGAAAGCTATCGTGGACCTCCTCTT
CAAGACGAACCGGAAAGTTACCGTGAAACAGCTCAAAGAAGACTATTTCAAAAAGATTGAATGTTTCGAC
TCTGTTGAAATCAGCGGAGTGGAGGATCGCTTCAACGCATCCCTGGGAACGTATCACGATCTCCTGAAAA
TCATTAAAGACAAGGACTTCCTGGACAATGAGGAGAACGAGGACATTCTTGAGGACATTGTCCTCACCCT
TACGTTGTTTGAAGATAGGGAGATGATTGAAGAACGCTTGAAAACTTACGCTCATCTCTTCGACGACAAA
GTCATGAAACAGCTCAAGAGGCGCCGATATACAGGATGGGGGCGGCTGTCAAGAAAACTGATCAATGGGA
TCCGAGACAAGCAGAGTGGAAAGACAATCCTGGATTTTCTTAAGTCCGATGGATTTGCCAACCGGAACTT
CATGCAGTTGATCCATGATGACTCTCTCACCTTTAAGGAGGACATCCAGAAAGCACAAGTTTCTGGCCAG
GGGGACAGTCTTCACGAGCACATCGCTAATCTTGCAGGTAGCCCAGCTATCAAAAAGGGAATACTGCAGA
CCGTTAAGGTCGTGGATGAACTCGTCAAAGTAATGGGAAGGCATAAGCCCGAGAATATCGTTATCGAGAT
GGCCCGAGAGAACCAAACTACCCAGAAGGGACAGAAGAACAGTAGGGAAAGGATGAAGAGGATTGAAGAG
GGTATAAAAGAACTGGGGTCCCAAATCCTTAAGGAACACCCAGTTGAAAACACCCAGCTTCAGAATGAGA
AGCTCTACCTGTACTACCTGCAGAACGGCAGGGACATGTACGTGGATCAGGAACTGGACATCAATCGGCT
CTCCGACTACGACGTGGATCATATCGTGCCCCAGTCTTTTCTCAAAGATGATTCTATTGATAATAAAGTG
TTGACAAGATCCGATAAAAATAGAGGGAAGAGTGATAACGTCCCCTCAGAAGAAGTTGTCAAGAAAATGA
AAAATTATTGGCGGCAGCTGCTGAACGCCAAACTGATCACACAACGGAAGTTCGATAATCTGACTAAGGC
TGAACGAGGTGGCCTGTCTGAGTTGGATAAAGCCGGCTTCATCAAAAGGCAGCTTGTTGAGACACGCCAG
ATCACCAAGCACGTGGCCCAAATTCTCGATTCACGCATGAACACCAAGTACGATGAAAATGACAAACTGA
TTCGAGAGGTGAAAGTTATTACTCTGAAGTCTAAGCTGGTCTCAGATTTCAGAAAGGACTTTCAGTTTTA
TAAGGTGAGAGAGATCAACAATTACCACCATGCGCATGATGCCTACCTGAATGCAGTGGTAGGCACTGCA
CTTATCAAAAAATATCCCAAGCTTGAATCTGAATTTGTTTACGGAGACTATAAAGTGTACGATGTTAGGA
AAATGATCGCAAAGTCTGAGCAGGAAATAGGCAAGGCCACCGCTAAGTACTTCTTTTACAGCAATATTAT
GAATTTTTTCAAGACCGAGATTACACTGGCCAATGGAGAGATTCGGAAGCGACCACTTATCGAAACAAAC
GGAGAAACAGGAGAAATCGTGTGGGACAAGGGTAGGGATTTCGCGACAGTCCGGAAGGTCCTGTCCATGC
CGCAGGTGAACATCGTTAAAAAGACCGAAGTACAGACCGGAGGCTTCTCCAAGGAAAGTATCCTCCCGAA
AAGGAACAGCGACAAGCTGATCGCACGCAAAAAAGATTGGGACCCCAAGAAATACGGCGGATTCGATTCT
CCTACAGTCGCTTACAGTGTACTGGTTGTGGCCAAAGTGGAGAAAGGGAAGTCTAAAAAACTCAAAAGCG
TCAAGGAACTGCTGGGCATCACAATCATGGAGCGATCAAGCTTCGAAAAAAACCCCATCGACTTTCTCGA
GGCGAAAGGATATAAAGAGGTCAAAAAAGACCTCATCATTAAGCTTCCCAAGTACTCTCTCTTTGAGCTT
GAAAACGGCCGGAAACGAATGCTCGCTAGTGCGGGCGAGCTGCAGAAAGGTAACGAGCTGGCACTGCCCT
CTAAATACGTTAATTTCTTGTATCTGGCCAGCCACTATGAAAAGCTCAAAGGGTCTCCCGAAGATAATGA
GCAGAAGCAGCTGTTCGTGGAACAACACAAACACTACCTTGATGAGATCATCGAGCAAATAAGCGAATTC
TCCAAAAGAGTGATCCTCGCCGACGCTAACCTCGATAAGGTGCTTTCTGCTTACAATAAGCACAGGGATA
AGCCCATCAGGGAGCAGGCAGAAAACATTATCCACTTGTTTACTCTGACCAACTTGGGCGCGCCTGCAGC
CTTCAAGTACTTCGACACCACCATAGACAGAAAGCGGTACACCTCTACAAAGGAGGTCCTGGACGCCACA
CTGATTCATCAGTCAATTACGGGGCTCTATGAAACAAGAATCGACCTCTCTCAGCTCGGTGGAGACAGCA
GGGCTGACCCCAAGAAGAAGAGGAAGGTGGGCGGGGGAGGATCCGAATTCAAGTTGGAATTGGTAGAAAA
ACTTTTTGCTGAAGACACAGAAGCAAAGAACCCATTTTCTACTCAGGACACAGATTTAGACTTGGAGATG
TTAGCTCCCTATATCCCAATGGATGATGACTTCCAGTTACGTTCCTTCGATCAGTTGTCACCATTAGAAA
GCAGTTCCGCAAGCCCTGAAAGCGCAAGTCCTCAAAGCACAGTTACAGTATTCCAGCAGACTCAAATACA
AGAACCTACTGCTAATGCCACCACTACCACTGCCACCACTGATGAATTAAAAACAGTGACAAAAGACCGT
ATGGAAGACATTAAAATATTGATTGCATCTCCATCTCCTACCCACATACATAAAGAAACTACTTCTGGTG
GTTCTCCCAAGAAGAAGAGGAAAGTCGGCAGCGGCGAGGGCAGAGGCAGCCTGCTGACCTGCGGCGACGT
GGAGGAGAACCCCGGCCCCATGGATCCACCACGAGCGTCCCACTTGAGCCCTCGGAAGAAGAGACCCCGG
CAGACGGGTGCCTTGATGGCCTCCTCTCCTCAAGACATCAAATTTCAAGATTTGGTCGTCTTCATTTTGG
AGAAGAAAATGGGAACCACCCGCAGAGCGTTCCTCATGGAGCTGGCCCGCAGGAAAGGGTTCAGGGTTGA
AAATGAGCTCAGTGATTCTGTCACCCACATTGTAGCAGAGAACAACTCGGGTTCGGATGTTCTGGAGTGG
CTTCAAGCACAGAAAGTACAAGTCAGCTCACAACCAGAGCTCCTCGATGTCTCCTGGCTGATCGAATGCA
TAGGAGCAGGGAAACCGGTGGAAATGACAGGAAAACACCAGCTTGTTGTGAGAAGAGACTATTCAGATAG
CACCAACCCAGGCCCCCCGAAGACTCCACCAATTGCTGTACAAAAGATCTCCCAGTATGCGTGTCAGAGA
AGAACCACTTTAAACAACTGTAACCAGATATTCACGGATGCCTTTGATATACTGGCTGAAAACTGTGAGT
TTAGAGAAAATGAAGACTCCTGTGTGACATTTATGAGAGCAGCTTCTGTATTGAAATCTCTGCCATTCAC
AATCATCAGTATGAAGGACACAGAAGGAATTCCCTGCCTGGGGTCCAAGGTGAAGGGTATCATAGAGGAG
ATTATTGAAGATGGAGAAAGTTCTGAAGTTAAAGCTGTGTTAAATGATGAACGATATCAATCCTTCAAAC
TCTTTACTTCTGTATTTGGAGTGGGGCTGAAGACTTCTGAGAAGTGGTTCAGGATGGGTTTCAGAACTCT
GAGTAAAGTAAGGTCGGACAAAAGCCTGAAATTTACACGAATGCAGAAAGCAGGATTTCTGTATTATGAA
GACCTTGTAAGCTGTGTGACCAGGGCAGAAGCAGAGGCCGTCAGTGTGCTGGTTAAAGAGGCTGTCTGGG
CATTTCTTCCGGATGCTTTCGTCACCATGACAGGAGGGTTCCGGAGGGGTAAGAAGATGGGGCATGATGT
AGATTTTTTAATTACCAGCCCAGGATCAACAGAGGATGAAGAGCAACTTTTACAGAAAGTGATGAACTTA
TGGGAAAAGAAGGGATTACTTTTATATTATGACCTTGTGGAGTCAACATTTGAAAAGCTCAGGTTGCCTA
GCAGGAAGGTTGATGCTTTGGATCATTTTCAAAAGTGCTTTCTGATTTTCAAATTGCCTCGTCAAAGAGT
GGACAGTGACCAGTCCAGCTGGCAGGAAGGAAAGACCTGGAAGGCCATCCGTGTGGATTTAGTTCTGTGC
CCCTACGAGCGTCGTGCCTTTGCCCTGTTGGGATGGACTGGCTCCCGGCAGTTTGAGAGAGACCTCCGGC
GCTATGCCACACATGAGCGGAAGATGATTCTGGATAACCATGCTTTATATGACAAGACCAAGAGGATATT
CCTCAAAGCAGAAAGTGAAGAAGAAATTTTTGCGCATCTGGGATTGGATTATATTGAACCGTGGGAAAGA
AATGCCTAGCAATCAACCTCTGGATTACAAAATTTGTGAAAGATTGACTGGTATTCTTAACTATGTTGCT
CCTTTTACGCTATGTGGATACGCTGCTTTAATGCCTTTGTATCATGCTATTGCTTCCCGTATGGCTTTCA
TTTTCTCCTCCTTGTATAAATCCTGGTTGCTGTCTCTTTATGAGGAGTTGTGGCCCGTTGTCAGGCAACG
TGGCGTGGTGTGCACTGTGTTTGCTGACGCAACCCCCACTGGTTGGGGCATTGCCACCACCTGTCAGCTC
CTTTCCGGGACTTTCGCTTTCCCCCTCCCTATTGCCACGGCGGAACTCATCGCCGCCTGCCTTGCCCGCT
GCTGGACAGGGGCTCGGCTGTTGGGCACTGACAATTCCGTGGTGTTGTCGGGGAAGCTGACGTCCTTTCC
ATGGCTGCTCGCCTGTGTTGCCACCTGGATTCTGCGCGGGACGTCCTTCTGCTACGTCCCTTCGGCCCTC
AATCCAGCGGACCTTCCTTCCCGCGGCCTGCTGCCGGCTCTGCGGCCTCTTCCGCGTCTTCGCCTTCGCC
CTCAGACGAGTCGGATCTCCCTTTGGGCCGCCTCCCCGCCTGGAATTCTGCAGATATCCGGTTAGTAATG
AGTTTGGAATTAATTCTGTGGAATACATTGATTATTGACTAGTTATTAATAGTAATCAATTACGGGGTCA
TTAGTTCATAGCCCATATATGGAGTTCCGCGTTACATAACTTACGGTAAATGGCCCGCCTGGCTGACCGC
CCAACGACCCCCGCCCATTGACGTCAATAATGACGTATGTTCCCATAGTAACGCCAATAGGGACTTTCCA
TTGACGTCAATGGGTGGAGTATTTACGGTAAACTGCCCACTTGGCAGTACATCAAGTGTATCATATGCCA
AGTACGCCCCCTATTGACGTCAATGACGGTAAATGGCCCGCCTGGCATTATGCCCAGTACATGACCTTAT
GGGACTTTCCTACTTGGCAGTACATCTACGTATTAGTCATCGCTATTACCATGGTGATGCGGTTTTGGCA
GTACATCAATGGGCGTGGATAGCGGTTTGACTCACGGGGATTTCCAAGTCTCCACCCCATTGACGTCAAT
GGGAGTTTGTTTTGGCACCAAAATCAACGGGACTTTCCAAAATGTCGTAACAACTCCGCCCCATTGACGC
AAATGGGCGGTAGGCGTGTACGGTGGGAGGTCTATATAAGCAGAGCTCTCTGGCTAACTAGAGAACCCAC
TGCTTACTGGCTTATCGAAATTAATACGACTCACTATAGGGAGACCCAAGCTGGCTAGCGCTACCGGTCG
CCACCATGGCCAAGCCTTTGTCTCAAGAAGAATCCACCCTCATTGAAAGAGCAACGGCTACAATCAACAG
CATCCCCATCTCTGAAGACTACAGCGTCGCCAGCGCAGCTCTCTCTAGCGACGGCCGCATCTTCACTGGT
GTCAATGTATATCATTTTACTGGGGGACCTTGTGCAGAACTCGTGGTGCTGGGCACTGCTGCTGCTGCGG
CAGCTGGCAACCTGACTTGTATCGTCGCGATCGGAAATGAGAACAGGGGCATCTTGAGCCCCTGCGGACG
GTGCCGACAGGTGCTTCTCGATCTGCATCCTGGGATCAAAGCCATAGTGAAGGACAGTGATGGACAGCCG
ACGGCAGTTGGGATTCGTGAATTGCTGCCCTCTGGTTATGTGTGGGAGGGCTAATTCGAAATGACCGACC
AAGCGACGCCCAACCTGCCATCACGAGATTTCGATTCCACCGCCGCCTTCTATGAAAGGTTGGGCTTCGG
AATCGTTTTCCGGGACGCCGGCTGGATGATCCTCCAGCGCGGGGATCTCATGCTGGAGTTCTTCGCCCAC
CCCAACTTGTTTATTGCAGCTTATAATGGTTACAAATAAAGCAATAGCATCACAAATTTCACAAATAAAG
CATTTTTTTCACTGCATTCTAGTTGTGGTTTGTCCAAACTCATCAATGTATCTTATCATGTCTGTATAAG
CTAGTCAGGTAGTAAAAGGTCTCAACTAGGCAGTGGCAGAGCAGGATTCAAATTCAGGGCTGTTGTGATG
CCTCCGCAGACTCTGAGCGCCACCTGGTGGTAATTTGTCTGTGCCTCTTCTGACGTGGAAGAACAGCAAC
TAACACACTAACACGGCATTTACTATGGGCCAGCCATTGTTCTAATTGGGTCTAACCCCCACCTCCTGTT
AGGCAGATTCCTTATCTGGTGACACACCCCCATTTCCTGGAGCCATCTCTCTCCTTGCCAGAACCTCTAA
GGTTTGCTTACGATGGAGCCAGAGAGGATCCTGGGAGGGAGAGCTTGGCAGGGGGTGGGAGGGAAGGGGG
GGATGCGTGACCTGCCCGGTTCTCAGTGGCCACCCTGCGCTACCCTCTCCCAGAACCTGAGCTGCTCTGA
CGCGGCTGTCTGGTGCGTTTCACTGATCCTGGTGCTGCAGCTTCCTTACACTTCCCAAGAGGAGAAGCAG
TTTGGAAAAACAAAATCAGAATAAGTTGGTCCTGAGTTCTAACTTTGGCTCTTCACCTTTCTAGTCCCCA
ATTTATATTGTTCCTCCGTGCGTCAGTTTTACCTGTGAGATAAGGCCAGTAGCCAGCCCCGTCCTGGCAG
GGCTGTGGTGAGGAGGGGGGTGTCCGTGTGGAAAACTCCCTTTGTGAGAATGGTGCGTCCTAGGTGTTCA
CCAGGTCGTGGCCGCCTCTACTCCCTTTCTCTTTCTCCATCCTTCTTTCCTTAAAGAGTCCCCAGTGCTA
TCTGGGACATATTCCTCCGCCCAGAGCAGGGTCCCGCTTCCCTAAGGCCCTGCTCTGGGCTTCTGGGTTT
GAGTCCTTGGCAAGCCCAGGAGAGGCGCTCAGGCTTCCCTGTCCCCCTTCCTCGTCCACCATCTCATGCC
CCTGGCTCTCCTGCCCCTTCCCTACAGGGGTTCCTGGCTCTGCTCTTCAGACTGAGCCCCGTTCCCCTGC
ATCCCCGTTCCCCTGCATCCCCCTTCCCCTGCATCCCCCAGAGGCCCCAGGCCACCTACTTGGCCTGGAC
CCCACGAGAGGCCACCCCAGCCCTGTCTACCAGGCTGCCTTTTGGGTGGATTCTCCTCCAACTGTGGGGT
GACTGCTTGGCAAACGAATTCCCGTCGACCTCTAGCTAGAGCTTGGCGTAATCATGGTCATAGCTGTTTC
CTGTGTGAAATTGTTATCCGCTCACAATTCCACACAACATACGAGCCGGAAGCATAAAGTGTAAAGCCTG
GGGTGCCTAATGAGTGAGCTAACTCACATTAATTGCGTTGCGCTCACTGCCCGCTTTCCAGTCGGGAAAC
CTGTCGTGCCAGCTGCATTAATGAATCGGCCAACGCGCGGGGAGAGGCGGTTTGTGTATTGGGCGCTCTT
CCGCTTCCTCGCTCACTGACTCGCTGCGCTCGGTCGTTCGGCTGTGGCGAGCGGTATCAGCTCACTCAAA
GGCGGTAATACGGTTATCCACAGAATCAGGGGATAACGCAGGAAAGAACATGTGAGCAAAAGGCCAGCAA
AAGGCCAGGAACCGTAAAAAGGCCGCGTTGCTGGCGTTTTTCCATAGGCTCCGCCCCCCTGACGAGCATC
ACAAAAATCGACGCTCAAGTCAGAGGTGGCGAAACCCGACAGGACTATAAAGATACCAGGCGTTTCCCCC
TGGAAGCTCCCTCGTGCGCTCTCCTGTTCCGACCCTGCCGCTTACCGGATACCTGTCCGCCTTTCTCCCT
TCGGGAAGCGTGGCGCTTTCTCATAGCTCACGCTGTAGGTATCTCAGTTCGGTGTAGGTCGTTCGCTCCA
AGCTGGGCTGTGTGCACGAACCCCCCGTTCAGCCCGACCGCTGCGCCTTATCCGGTAACTATCGTCTTGA
GTCCAACCCGGTAAGACACGACTTATCGCCACTGGCAGCAGCCACTGGTAACAGGATTAGCAGAGCGAGG
TATGTAGGCGGTGCTACAGAGTTCTTGAAGTGGTGGCCTAACTACGGCTACACTAGAAGAACAGTATTTG
GTATCTGCGCTCTGCTGAAGCCAGTTACCTTCGGAAAAAGAGTTGGTAGCTCTTGATCCGGCAAACAAAC
CACCGCTGGTAGCGGTGGTTTTTTTGTTTGCAAGCAGCAGATTACGCGCAGAAAAAAAGGATCTCAAGAA
GATCCTTTGATCTTTTCTACGGGGTCTGACGCTCAGTGGAACGAAAACTCACGTTAAGGGATTTTGGTCA
TGAGATTATCAAAAAGGATCTTCACCTAGATCCTTTTAAATTAAAAATGAAGTTTTAAATCAATCTAAAG
TATATATGAGTAAACTTGGTCTGACAGTTACCAATGCTTAATCAGTGAGGCACCTATCTCAGCGATCTGT
CTATTTCGTTCATCCATAGTTGCCTGACTCCCCGTCGTGTAGATAACTACGATACGGGAGGGCTTACCAT
CTGGCCCCAGTGCTGCAATGATACCGCGAGACCCACGCTCACCGGCTCCAGATTTATCAGCAATAAACCA
GCCAGCCGGAAGGGCCGAGCGCAGAAGTGGTCCTGCAACTTTATCCGCCTCCATCCAGTCTATTAATTGT
TGCCGGGAAGCTAGAGTAAGTAGTTCGCCAGTTAATAGTTTGCGCAACGTTGTTGCCATTGCTACAGGCA
TCGTGGTGTCACGCTCGTCGTTTGGTATGGCTTCATTCAGCTCCGGTTCCCAACGATCAAGGCGAGTTAC
ATGATCCCCCATGTTGTGCAAAAAAGCGGTTAGCTCCTTCGGTCCTCCGATCGTTGTCAGAAGTAAGTTG
GCCGCAGTGTTATCACTCATGGTTATGGCAGCACTGCATAATTCTCTTACTGTCATGCCATCCGTAAGAT
GCTTTTCTGTGACTGGTGAGTACTCAACCAAGTCATTCTGAGAATAGTGTATGCGGCGACCGAGTTGCTC
TTGCCCGGCGTCAATACGGGATAATACCGCGCCACATAGCAGAACTTTAAAAGTGCTCATCATTGGAAAA
CGTTCTTCGGGGCGAAAACTCTCAAGGATCTTACCGCTGTTGAGATCCAGTTCGATGTAACCCACTCGTG
CACCCAACTGATCTTCAGCATCTTTTACTTTCACCAGCGTTTCTGGGTGAGCAAAAACAGGAAGGCAAAA
TGCCGCAAAAAAGGGAATAAGGGCGACACGGAAATGTTGAATACTCATACTCTTCCTTTTTCAATATTAT
TGAAGCATTTATCAGGGTTATTGTCTCATGAGCGGATACATATTTGAATGTATTTAGAAAAATAAACAAA
TAGGGGTTCCGCGCACATTTCCCCGAAAAGTGCCACCTGACGTCGACGGATCGGGAGATCTCCCGATCCC
CTATGGTGCACTCTCAGTACAATCTGCTCTGATGCCGCATAGTTAAGCCAGTATCTGCTCCCTGCTTGTG
TGTTGGAGGTCGCTGAGTAGTGCGCGAGCAAAATTTAAGCTACAACAAGGCAAGGCTTGACCGACAATTG
CATGAAGAATCTGCTTAGGGTTAGGCGTTTTGCGCTGCTTCGCGATGTACGGGCCAGATATA
Features (pLannotate 1.2.2; 22 found; start..end, strand, type, name):
    105..606     +  misc_feature   HA-L: left homology arm from the adeno-associated virus integration site (AAVS1) within intron 1 of the human PPP1R12C gene
    728..769     +  misc_feature   HA-R (fragment): right homology arm from the adeno-associated virus integration site (AAVS1) within intron 1 of the human PPP1R12C gene
   1283..5386    +  CDS            cas9: CAS9_STRP1 - Also known as csn1 From Streptococcus pyogenes serotype M1.
   5435..5815    +  CDS            HIF1A (fragment): HIF1A_HUMAN - Also known as BHLHE78, MOP1 From Homo sapiens (Human).
   5900..7426    +  CDS            DNTT: TDT_HUMAN - Also known as TDT From Homo sapiens (Human).
   7431..8019    +  misc_feature   WPRE: woodchuck hepatitis virus posttranscriptional regulatory element
   8150..8453    +  enhancer       CMV enhancer: human cytomegalovirus immediate early enhancer
   8454..8657    +  promoter       CMV promoter: human cytomegalovirus (CMV) immediate early promoter
   8653..8686    +  LTR            5' LTR (truncated) (fragment): truncated 5' long terminal repeat (LTR) from HIV-1
   8702..8720    +  promoter       T7 promoter: promoter for bacteriophage T7 RNA polymerase
   8756..9154    +  CDS            BSD: blasticidin S deaminase; Aspergillus terreus BSD; confers resistance to blasticidin
   9161..9319    +  CDS            ble (fragment): BLE_KLEPN - Experimental evidence at protein level: Swiss-Prot protein existence level 1. Binding protein with a strong affinity to the bleomycin family of antibiotics. Binds to CL990; an antimitotic-antibiotic compound. From Klebsiella pneumoniae.
   9314..9435    +  polyA_signal   SV40 poly(A) signal: SV40 polyadenylation signal
   9748..10277   +  misc_feature   HA-R: right homology arm from the adeno-associated virus integration site (AAVS1) within intron 1 of the human PPP1R12C gene
  10649..10671   -  protein_bind   lac operator (fragment): The lac repressor binds to the lac operator to inhibit transcription in E. coli. This inhibition can be relieved by adding lactose or isopropyl-β-D-thiogalactopyranoside (IPTG). lac repressor encoded by lacI
  10675..10705   -  promoter       lac promoter: promoter for the E. coli lac operon
  10720..10741   -  protein_bind   CAP binding site: CAP binding activates transcription in the presence of cAMP. E. coli catabolite activator protein
  10754..10846   -  CDS            lacI (fragment): lac repressor; lacI; The lac repressor binds to the lac operator to inhibit transcription in E. coli. This inhibition can be relieved by adding lactose or isopropyl-β-D-thiogalactopyranoside (IPTG).
  11029..11617   -  rep_origin     ori: high-copy-number ColE1/pMB1/pBR322/pUC origin of replication
  11788..12648   -  CDS            AmpR: β-lactamase; bla; confers resistance to ampicillin, carbenicillin, and related antibiotics
  12649..12753   -  promoter       AmpR promoter: bla
  12812..12864   -  misc_feature   bom (fragment): basis of mobility region from pBR322
