[The description below was written by a language model from this plasmid's Addgene catalogue record and pLannotate feature annotations shown in this document.]
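Description:
pTBL716 4xHRE-YB-TATA-Cas9-ODD-T2A-TdT is a 13 kb mammalian expression and genomic knock-in donor plasmid. It retains only the bacterial propagation regions of pcDNA3.1: a high-copy ColE1/pUC-type origin and the β-lactamase gene for ampicillin selection. The rest of the plasmid is a cargo flanked by left and right homology arms from the AAVS1 safe-harbour site in intron 1 of human PPP1R12C, so the cassette can be integrated there in human cells. According to the depositor, insulator sequences also lie inside the arms, although the automated annotation does not pick them out. The depositor adds that integration uses linearised plasmid co-transfected with two helper plasmids, whose contents the record does not state.

The payload is a single open reading frame driven by the 4xHRE_YB TATA promoter, which by its name combines four hypoxia response elements with a minimal TATA element and is also not annotated in the feature table. It encodes Streptococcus pyogenes Cas9 fused to a fragment of human HIF1A, the oxygen-dependent degradation (ODD) domain. A T2A self-cleaving peptide and human terminal deoxynucleotidyl transferase (DNTT/TdT) follow, and a WPRE downstream enhances transcript expression. Hypoxia control is therefore layered. Transcription is induced through the HREs, and the ODD domain is expected to destabilise Cas9 protein under normal oxygen. A separate CMV enhancer/promoter drives blasticidin S deaminase with an SV40 polyadenylation signal, allowing selection of stable integrants. The short ble, HIV-1 LTR, T7 and lac fragments appear to be cloning remnants.

The construct was made for work on lineage tracing and analog recording by single-site DNA writing. In this version, the activity of Cas9 and TdT is tied to hypoxic conditions.
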