Addgene plasmid #132667: pTBL716 4xHRE-YB-TATA-Cas9-ODD-T2A-TdT
Purpose: Expresses hypoxia-inducible Cas9 and TdT in mammalian cells.
Depositing lab: Chang Liu. Depositing organization: University of California, Irvine. Publication: Lineage tracing and analog recording in mammalian cells by single-site DNA writing. Loveless TB, Grotts JH, Schechter MW, Forouzmand E, Carlson CK, Agahi BS, Liang G, Ficht M, Liu B, Xie X, Liu CC. Nat Chem Biol. 2021 Jun;17(6):739-747. doi: 10.1038/s41589-021-00769-8. Epub 2021 Mar 22. PubMed 33753928.
Backbone
  Vector backbone: pcDNA3.1
  Backbone manufacturer: Invitrogen
  Backbone size w/o insert (bp): 6847
  Total vector size (bp): 13012
  Modifications to backbone: Used only the regions of the backbone required for propagation in bacteria. Cloned in homology flanks to allow integration at the AAVS1 locus in human cells. Within these flanks are insulators, the insert, and pCMV driving blasticidin resistance.
  Vector type: Mammalian Expression
  Selectable markers: Blasticidin
Growth in bacteria
  Bacterial resistance: Ampicillin, 100 μg/mL
  Growth temperature: 37°C
  Growth strain: NEB Stable
  Copy number: High Copy
Gene/Insert
  Gene/Insert name: Cas9-ODD-T2A-TdT (alt names: Cas9; TdT)
  Species: H. sapiens (human); Streptococcus pyogenes
  Insert size (bp): 5730
  GenBank ID: NM_004088.3
  Entrez Gene: DNTT (a.k.a. TDT)
  Promoter: 4xHRE_YB TATA
  Cloning method: Gibson Cloning
  Sequencing primers: 5′ cctccagggatcctgtgtcc; 3′ aggagcaacatagttaagaatacc
Resource information
  A portion of this plasmid was derived from a plasmid made by: The 4xHRE_YB TATA promoter was obtained from Yvonne Chen (Addgene plasmid #117399). Cas9 was obtained from George Church (Addgene plasmid #41815). The ODD domain was obtained from William Kaelin (Addgene plasmid #19365). The blasticidin resistance gene was obtained from Eric Campeau and Paul Kaufman (Addgene plasmid #17451).
Terms and licenses: Academic/Nonprofit Terms; Industry Terms: Not Available to Industry
Depositor comments: The insulator sequence is described in Liu et al., 2015, doi: 10.1038/nbt.3062. To integrate in human cells, digest with MluI and Eam1105I and co-transfect with Addgene plasmids 126447 and 65772. Please visit https://www.biorxiv.org/content/10.1101/639120v2 for bioRxiv preprint.
How to cite: pTBL716 4xHRE-YB-TATA-Cas9-ODD-T2A-TdT was a gift from Chang Liu (Addgene plasmid # 132667 ; http://n2t.net/addgene:132667 ; RRID:Addgene_132667)
